LOCUS       Exported 4117 bp ds-DNA circular SYN 12-MAY-2021
DEFINITION  Template for C-terminal PCR tagging of mammalian genes (Puromycin
            selection) with Strep-II.
ACCESSION   .
VERSION     .
KEYWORDS    pMaCTag-P29
SOURCE      synthetic DNA construct
  ORGANISM  synthetic DNA construct
REFERENCE   1 (bases 1 to 4117)
  AUTHORS   Fueller J, Herbst K, Meurer M, Gubicza K, Kurtulmus B, Knopf JD,
            Kirrmaier D, Buchmuller BC, Pereira G, Lemberg MK, Knop M
  TITLE     CRISPR-Cas12a-assisted PCR tagging of mammalian genes.
  JOURNAL   J Cell Biol. 2020 Jun 1;219(6). pii: 151766. doi:
            10.1083/jcb.201910210.
  PUBMED    32406907
REFERENCE   2 (bases 1 to 4117)
  AUTHORS   .
  TITLE     Direct Submission
  JOURNAL   Exported May 12, 2021 from SnapGene Server 1.1.58
            http://www.snapgene.com
FEATURES             Location/Qualifiers
     source          1..4117
                     /organism="synthetic DNA construct"
                     /mol_type="other DNA"
     CDS             64..87
                     /codon_start=1
                     /product="peptide that binds Strep-Tactin(R), an engineered
                     form of streptavidin"
                     /label=Strep-Tag II
                     /translation="WSHPQFEK"
     polyA_signal    97..218
                     /label=SV40 poly(A) signal
                     /note="SV40 polyadenylation signal"
     primer_bind     complement(134..153)
                     /label=SV40pA-R
                     /note="SV40 polyA, reverse primer"
     primer_bind     188..207
                     /label=EBV-rev
                     /note="SV40 polyA terminator, reverse primer"
     protein_bind    225..258
                     /label=loxP
                     /bound_moiety="Cre recombinase"
                     /note="Cre-mediated recombination occurs in the 8-bp core
                     sequence (GCATACAT)."
     promoter        265..581
                     /label=SV40 promoter
                     /note="SV40 enhancer and early promoter"
     rep_origin      432..567
                     /label=SV40 ori
                     /note="SV40 origin of replication"
     primer_bind     494..513
                     /label=SV40pro-F
                     /note="SV40 promoter/origin, forward primer"
     polyA_signal    1203..1427
                     /label=bGH poly(A) signal
                     /note="bovine growth hormone polyadenylation signal"
     promoter        1434..1674
                     /label=U6 promoter
                     /note="RNA polymerase III promoter for human U6 snRNA"
     primer_bind     1434..1454
                     /label=hU6-F
                     /note="Human U6 promoter, forward primer"
     primer_bind     1605..1624
                     /label=LKO.1 5'
                     /note="Human U6 promoter, forward primer"
     protein_bind    1684..1717
                     /label=loxP
                     /bound_moiety="Cre recombinase"
                     /note="Cre-mediated recombination occurs in the 8-bp core
                     sequence (GCATACAT)."
     primer_bind     complement(1754..1773)
                     /label=T7
                     /note="T7 promoter, forward primer"
     promoter        complement(1755..1773)
                     /label=T7 promoter
                     /note="promoter for bacteriophage T7 RNA polymerase"
     primer_bind     complement(1860..1877)
                     /label=L4440
                     /note="L4440 vector, forward primer"
     rep_origin      complement(2031..2619)
                     /direction=LEFT
                     /label=ori
                     /note="high-copy-number ColE1/pMB1/pBR322/pUC origin of
                     replication"
     primer_bind     complement(2111..2130)
                     /label=pBR322ori-F
                     /note="pBR322 origin, forward primer"
     CDS             complement(2790..3650)
                     /codon_start=1
                     /gene="bla"
                     /product="beta-lactamase"
                     /label=AmpR
                     /note="confers resistance to ampicillin, carbenicillin, and
                     related antibiotics"
                     /translation="MSIQHFRVALIPFFAAFCLPVFAHPETLVKVKDAEDQLGARVGYI
                     ELDLNSGKILESFRPEERFPMMSTFKVLLCGAVLSRIDAGQEQLGRRIHYSQNDLVEYS
                     PVTEKHLTDGMTVRELCSAAITMSDNTAANLLLTTIGGPKELTAFLHNMGDHVTRLDRW
                     EPELNEAIPNDERDTTMPVAMATTLRKLLTGELLTLASRQQLIDWMEADKVAGPLLRSA
                     LPAGWFIADKSGAGERGSRGIIAALGPDGKPSRIVVIYTTGSQATMDERNRQIAEIGAS
                     LIKHW"
     primer_bind     3413..3432
                     /label=Amp-R
                     /note="Ampicillin resistance gene, reverse primer"
     promoter        complement(3651..3755)
                     /gene="bla"
                     /label=AmpR promoter
     primer_bind     3823..3841
                     /label=pBRforEco
                     /note="pBR322 vectors, upsteam of EcoRI site, forward
                     primer"
     primer_bind     complement(3879..3901)
                     /label=pGEX 3'
                     /note="pGEX vectors, reverse primer"
     primer_bind     4001..4020
                     /label=pRS-marker
                     /note="pRS vectors, use to sequence yeast selectable
                     marker"
     promoter        4101..2
                     /label=SP6 promoter
                     /note="promoter for bacteriophage SP6 RNA polymerase"
     primer_bind     4101..1
                     /label=SP6
                     /note="SP6 promoter, forward primer"
ORIGIN
        1 gaacgcggcc gccagctgaa gcttcgtacg tcaggtggag gaggtagtgg cggaggcgga
       61 tcctggagcc acccccagtt cgagaagtga actagtaact tgtttattgc agcttataat
      121 ggttacaaat aaagcaatag catcacaaat ttcacaaata aagcattttt ttcactgcat
      181 tctagttgtg gtttgtccaa actcatcaat gtatcttagt cgatataact tcgtatagca
      241 tacattatac gaagttatgt cgacggtgtg gaaagtcccc aggctcccca gcaggcagaa
      301 gtatgcaaag catgcatctc aattagtcag caaccaggtg tggaaagtcc ccaggctccc
      361 cagcaggcag aagtatgcaa agcatgcatc tcaattagtc agcaaccata gtcccgcccc
      421 taactccgcc catcccgccc ctaactccgc ccagttccgc ccattctccg ccccatggct
      481 gactaatttt ttttatttat gcagaggccg aggccgcctc ggcctctgag ctattccaga
      541 agtagtgagg aggctttttt ggaggcctag gcttttgcaa agaattcgcc accatgactg
      601 agtacaagcc tactgtgcgt ttagccacca gggatgatgt gccacgagcc gtgaggacac
      661 tagcagccgc ctttgctgac tacccagcta caaggcacac cgtggaccct gacagacaca
      721 ttgaaagagt cacagaactt caggagctgt ttttaactag ggtgggcctg gatattggca
      781 aagtctgggt ggccgatgat ggagcagcag ttgcagtgtg gaccacccca gagtctgttg
      841 aagctggagc tgtctttgca gaaattggac caagaatggc cgagttatct ggcagcaggc
      901 tggctgctca acagcagatg gaaggattat tagctcccca cagacccaag gagcctgcct
      961 ggttcctggc aacagttgga gtttctccag accatcaggg caagggctta ggatctgctg
     1021 tggtgctgcc tggtgtggaa gcagctgaga gagctggggt gccagcattt ctggagacat
     1081 cagctcctag aaacctgccc ttctatgaac ggctgggctt cacagtgact gctgatgtgg
     1141 aggtgcctga gggccccaga acctggtgca tgacaagaaa accaggagcc tgactgcagc
     1201 gactgtgcct tctagttgcc agccatctgt tgtttgcccc tcccccgtgc cttccttgac
     1261 cctggaaggt gccactccca ctgtcctttc ctaataaaat gaggaaattg catcgcattg
     1321 tctgagtagg tgtcattcta ttctgggggg tggggtgggg caggacagca agggggagga
     1381 ttgggaagac aatagcaggc atgctgggga tgcggtgggc tctatggctc gaggagggcc
     1441 tatttcccat gattccttca tatttgcata tacgatacaa ggctgttaga gagataattg
     1501 gaattaattt gactgtaaac acaaagatat tagtacaaaa tacgtgacgt agaaagtaat
     1561 aatttcttgg gtagtttgca gttttaaaat tatgttttaa aatggactat catatgctta
     1621 ccgtaacttg aaagtatttc gatttcttgg ctttatatat cttgtggaaa ggacgaaaca
     1681 ccgataactt cgtatagcat acattatacg aagttatggt accgatgcag ctagcccgcg
     1741 gatctgccgg tctccctata gtgagtcgta ttaatttcga taagccaggt taacctgcat
     1801 taatgaatcg gccaacgcgc ggggagaggc ggtttgcgta ttgggcgctc ttccgcttcc
     1861 tcgctcactg actcgctgcg ctcggtcgtt cggctgcggc gagcggtatc agctcactca
     1921 aaggcggtaa tacggttatc cacagaatca ggggataacg caggaaagaa catgtgagca
     1981 aaaggccagc aaaaggccag gaaccgtaaa aaggccgcgt tgctggcgtt tttccatagg
     2041 ctccgccccc ctgacgagca tcacaaaaat cgacgctcaa gtcagaggtg gcgaaacccg
     2101 acaggactat aaagatacca ggcgtttccc cctggaagct ccctcgtgcg ctctcctgtt
     2161 ccgaccctgc cgcttaccgg atacctgtcc gcctttctcc cttcgggaag cgtggcgctt
     2221 tctcaatgct cacgctgtag gtatctcagt tcggtgtagg tcgttcgctc caagctgggc
     2281 tgtgtgcacg aaccccccgt tcagcccgac cgctgcgcct tatccggtaa ctatcgtctt
     2341 gagtccaacc cggtaagaca cgacttatcg ccactggcag cagccactgg taacaggatt
     2401 agcagagcga ggtatgtagg cggtgctaca gagttcttga agtggtggcc taactacggc
     2461 tacactagaa ggacagtatt tggtatctgc gctctgctga agccagttac cttcggaaaa
     2521 agagttggta gctcttgatc cggcaaacaa accaccgctg gtagcggtgg tttttttgtt
     2581 tgcaagcagc agattacgcg cagaaaaaaa ggatctcaag aagatccttt gatcttttct
     2641 acggggtctg acgctcagtg gaacgaaaac tcacgttaag ggattttggt catgagatta
     2701 tcaaaaagga tcttcaccta gatcctttta aattaaaaat gaagttttaa atcaatctaa
     2761 agtatatatg agtaaacttg gtctgacagt taccaatgct taatcagtga ggcacctatc
     2821 tcagcgatct gtctatttcg ttcatccata gttgcctgac tccccgtcgt gtagataact
     2881 acgatacggg agggcttacc atctggcccc agtgctgcaa tgataccgcg agacccacgc
     2941 tcaccggctc cagatttatc agcaataaac cagccagccg gaagggccga gcgcagaagt
     3001 ggtcctgcaa ctttatccgc ctccatccag tctattaatt gttgccggga agctagagta
     3061 agtagttcgc cagttaatag tttgcgcaac gttgttgcca ttgctacagg catcgtggtg
     3121 tcacgctcgt cgtttggtat ggcttcattc agctccggtt cccaacgatc aaggcgagtt
     3181 acatgatccc ccatgttgtg caaaaaagcg gttagctcct tcggtcctcc gatcgttgtc
     3241 agaagtaagt tggccgcagt gttatcactc atggttatgg cagcactgca taattctctt
     3301 actgtcatgc catccgtaag atgcttttct gtgactggtg agtactcaac caagtcattc
     3361 tgagaatagt gtatgcggcg accgagttgc tcttgcccgg cgtcaatacg ggataatacc
     3421 gcgccacata gcagaacttt aaaagtgctc atcattggaa aacgttcttc ggggcgaaaa
     3481 ctctcaagga tcttaccgct gttgagatcc agttcgatgt aacccactcg tgcacccaac
     3541 tgatcttcag catcttttac tttcaccagc gtttctgggt gagcaaaaac aggaaggcaa
     3601 aatgccgcaa aaaagggaat aagggcgaca cggaaatgtt gaatactcat actcttcctt
     3661 tttcaatatt attgaagcat ttatcagggt tattgtctca tgagcggata catatttgaa
     3721 tgtatttaga aaaataaaca aataggggtt ccgcgcacat ttccccgaaa agtgccacct
     3781 gacgtctaag aaaccattat tatcatgaca ttaacctata aaaataggcg tatcacgagg
     3841 ccctttcgtc tcgcgcgttt cggtgatgac ggtgaaaacc tctgacacat gcagctcccg
     3901 gagacggtca cagcttgtct gtaagcggat gccgggagca gacaagcccg tcagggcgcg
     3961 tcagcgggtg ttggcgggtg tcggggctgg cttaactatg cggcatcaga gcagattgta
     4021 ctgagagtgc accatatgga catattgtcg ttagaacgcg gctacaatta atacataacc
     4081 ttatgtatca tacacatacg atttaggtga cactata
//
