LOCUS       Exported 4117 bp ds-DNA circular SYN 12-MAY-2021
DEFINITION  Template for C-terminal PCR tagging of mammalian genes (Puromycin
            selection) with Strep-II.
ACCESSION   .
VERSION     .
KEYWORDS    pMaCTag-P29
SOURCE      synthetic DNA construct
  ORGANISM  synthetic DNA construct
REFERENCE   1 (bases 1 to 4117)
  AUTHORS   Fueller J, Herbst K, Meurer M, Gubicza K, Kurtulmus B, Knopf JD,
            Kirrmaier D, Buchmuller BC, Pereira G, Lemberg MK, Knop M
  TITLE     CRISPR-Cas12a-assisted PCR tagging of mammalian genes.
  JOURNAL   J Cell Biol. 2020 Jun 1;219(6). pii: 151766. doi:
            10.1083/jcb.201910210.
  PUBMED    32406907
REFERENCE   2 (bases 1 to 4117)
  AUTHORS   .
  TITLE     Direct Submission
  JOURNAL   Exported May 12, 2021 from SnapGene Server 1.1.58
            http://www.snapgene.com
FEATURES             Location/Qualifiers
     source          1..4117
                     /organism="synthetic DNA construct"
                     /mol_type="other DNA"
     promoter        1..19
                     /label=SP6 promoter
                     /note="promoter for bacteriophage SP6 RNA polymerase"
     primer_bind     1..18
                     /label=SP6
                     /note="SP6 promoter, forward primer"
     CDS             81..104
                     /codon_start=1
                     /product="peptide that binds Strep-Tactin(R), an engineered
                     form of streptavidin"
                     /label=Strep-Tag II
                     /translation="WSHPQFEK"
     polyA_signal    114..235
                     /label=SV40 poly(A) signal
                     /note="SV40 polyadenylation signal"
     primer_bind     complement(151..170)
                     /label=SV40pA-R
                     /note="SV40 polyA, reverse primer"
     primer_bind     205..224
                     /label=EBV-rev
                     /note="SV40 polyA terminator, reverse primer"
     protein_bind    242..275
                     /label=loxP
                     /bound_moiety="Cre recombinase"
                     /note="Cre-mediated recombination occurs in the 8-bp core
                     sequence (GCATACAT)."
     promoter        282..598
                     /label=SV40 promoter
                     /note="SV40 enhancer and early promoter"
     rep_origin      449..584
                     /label=SV40 ori
                     /note="SV40 origin of replication"
     primer_bind     511..530
                     /label=SV40pro-F
                     /note="SV40 promoter/origin, forward primer"
     polyA_signal    1220..1444
                     /label=bGH poly(A) signal
                     /note="bovine growth hormone polyadenylation signal"
     promoter        1451..1691
                     /label=U6 promoter
                     /note="RNA polymerase III promoter for human U6 snRNA"
     primer_bind     1451..1471
                     /label=hU6-F
                     /note="Human U6 promoter, forward primer"
     primer_bind     1622..1641
                     /label=LKO.1 5'
                     /note="Human U6 promoter, forward primer"
     protein_bind    1701..1734
                     /label=loxP
                     /bound_moiety="Cre recombinase"
                     /note="Cre-mediated recombination occurs in the 8-bp core
                     sequence (GCATACAT)."
     primer_bind     complement(1771..1790)
                     /label=T7
                     /note="T7 promoter, forward primer"
     promoter        complement(1772..1790)
                     /label=T7 promoter
                     /note="promoter for bacteriophage T7 RNA polymerase"
     primer_bind     complement(1877..1894)
                     /label=L4440
                     /note="L4440 vector, forward primer"
     rep_origin      complement(2048..2636)
                     /direction=LEFT
                     /label=ori
                     /note="high-copy-number ColE1/pMB1/pBR322/pUC origin of
                     replication"
     primer_bind     complement(2128..2147)
                     /label=pBR322ori-F
                     /note="pBR322 origin, forward primer"
     CDS             complement(2807..3667)
                     /codon_start=1
                     /gene="bla"
                     /product="beta-lactamase"
                     /label=AmpR
                     /note="confers resistance to ampicillin, carbenicillin, and
                     related antibiotics"
                     /translation="MSIQHFRVALIPFFAAFCLPVFAHPETLVKVKDAEDQLGARVGYI
                     ELDLNSGKILESFRPEERFPMMSTFKVLLCGAVLSRIDAGQEQLGRRIHYSQNDLVEYS
                     PVTEKHLTDGMTVRELCSAAITMSDNTAANLLLTTIGGPKELTAFLHNMGDHVTRLDRW
                     EPELNEAIPNDERDTTMPVAMATTLRKLLTGELLTLASRQQLIDWMEADKVAGPLLRSA
                     LPAGWFIADKSGAGERGSRGIIAALGPDGKPSRIVVIYTTGSQATMDERNRQIAEIGAS
                     LIKHW"
     primer_bind     3430..3449
                     /label=Amp-R
                     /note="Ampicillin resistance gene, reverse primer"
     promoter        complement(3668..3772)
                     /gene="bla"
                     /label=AmpR promoter
     primer_bind     3840..3858
                     /label=pBRforEco
                     /note="pBR322 vectors, upsteam of EcoRI site, forward
                     primer"
     primer_bind     complement(3896..3918)
                     /label=pGEX 3'
                     /note="pGEX vectors, reverse primer"
     primer_bind     4018..4037
                     /label=pRS-marker
                     /note="pRS vectors, use to sequence yeast selectable
                     marker"
ORIGIN
        1 atttaggtga cactatagaa cgcggccgcc agctgaagct tcgtacgtca ggtggaggag
       61 gtagtggcgg aggcggatcc tggagccacc cccagttcga gaagtgaact agtaacttgt
      121 ttattgcagc ttataatggt tacaaataaa gcaatagcat cacaaatttc acaaataaag
      181 catttttttc actgcattct agttgtggtt tgtccaaact catcaatgta tcttagtcga
      241 tataacttcg tatagcatac attatacgaa gttatgtcga cggtgtggaa agtccccagg
      301 ctccccagca ggcagaagta tgcaaagcat gcatctcaat tagtcagcaa ccaggtgtgg
      361 aaagtcccca ggctccccag caggcagaag tatgcaaagc atgcatctca attagtcagc
      421 aaccatagtc ccgcccctaa ctccgcccat cccgccccta actccgccca gttccgccca
      481 ttctccgccc catggctgac taattttttt tatttatgca gaggccgagg ccgcctcggc
      541 ctctgagcta ttccagaagt agtgaggagg cttttttgga ggcctaggct tttgcaaaga
      601 attcgccacc atgactgagt acaagcctac tgtgcgttta gccaccaggg atgatgtgcc
      661 acgagccgtg aggacactag cagccgcctt tgctgactac ccagctacaa ggcacaccgt
      721 ggaccctgac agacacattg aaagagtcac agaacttcag gagctgtttt taactagggt
      781 gggcctggat attggcaaag tctgggtggc cgatgatgga gcagcagttg cagtgtggac
      841 caccccagag tctgttgaag ctggagctgt ctttgcagaa attggaccaa gaatggccga
      901 gttatctggc agcaggctgg ctgctcaaca gcagatggaa ggattattag ctccccacag
      961 acccaaggag cctgcctggt tcctggcaac agttggagtt tctccagacc atcagggcaa
     1021 gggcttagga tctgctgtgg tgctgcctgg tgtggaagca gctgagagag ctggggtgcc
     1081 agcatttctg gagacatcag ctcctagaaa cctgcccttc tatgaacggc tgggcttcac
     1141 agtgactgct gatgtggagg tgcctgaggg ccccagaacc tggtgcatga caagaaaacc
     1201 aggagcctga ctgcagcgac tgtgccttct agttgccagc catctgttgt ttgcccctcc
     1261 cccgtgcctt ccttgaccct ggaaggtgcc actcccactg tcctttccta ataaaatgag
     1321 gaaattgcat cgcattgtct gagtaggtgt cattctattc tggggggtgg ggtggggcag
     1381 gacagcaagg gggaggattg ggaagacaat agcaggcatg ctggggatgc ggtgggctct
     1441 atggctcgag gagggcctat ttcccatgat tccttcatat ttgcatatac gatacaaggc
     1501 tgttagagag ataattggaa ttaatttgac tgtaaacaca aagatattag tacaaaatac
     1561 gtgacgtaga aagtaataat ttcttgggta gtttgcagtt ttaaaattat gttttaaaat
     1621 ggactatcat atgcttaccg taacttgaaa gtatttcgat ttcttggctt tatatatctt
     1681 gtggaaagga cgaaacaccg ataacttcgt atagcataca ttatacgaag ttatggtacc
     1741 gatgcagcta gcccgcggat ctgccggtct ccctatagtg agtcgtatta atttcgataa
     1801 gccaggttaa cctgcattaa tgaatcggcc aacgcgcggg gagaggcggt ttgcgtattg
     1861 ggcgctcttc cgcttcctcg ctcactgact cgctgcgctc ggtcgttcgg ctgcggcgag
     1921 cggtatcagc tcactcaaag gcggtaatac ggttatccac agaatcaggg gataacgcag
     1981 gaaagaacat gtgagcaaaa ggccagcaaa aggccaggaa ccgtaaaaag gccgcgttgc
     2041 tggcgttttt ccataggctc cgcccccctg acgagcatca caaaaatcga cgctcaagtc
     2101 agaggtggcg aaacccgaca ggactataaa gataccaggc gtttccccct ggaagctccc
     2161 tcgtgcgctc tcctgttccg accctgccgc ttaccggata cctgtccgcc tttctccctt
     2221 cgggaagcgt ggcgctttct catagctcac gctgtaggta tctcagttcg gtgtaggtcg
     2281 ttcgctccaa gctgggctgt gtgcacgaac cccccgttca gcccgaccgc tgcgccttat
     2341 ccggtaacta tcgtcttgag tccaacccgg taagacacga cttatcgcca ctggcagcag
     2401 ccactggtaa caggattagc agagcgaggt atgtaggcgg tgctacagag ttcttgaagt
     2461 ggtggcctaa ctacggctac actagaagaa cagtatttgg tatctgcgct ctgctgaagc
     2521 cagttacctt cggaaaaaga gttggtagct cttgatccgg caaacaaacc accgctggta
     2581 gcggtggttt ttttgtttgc aagcagcaga ttacgcgcag aaaaaaagga tctcaagaag
     2641 atcctttgat cttttctacg gggtctgacg ctcagtggaa cgaaaactca cgttaaggga
     2701 ttttggtcat gagattatca aaaaggatct tcacctagat ccttttaaat taaaaatgaa
     2761 gttttaaatc aatctaaagt atatatgagt aaacttggtc tgacagttac caatgcttaa
     2821 tcagtgaggc acctatctca gcgatctgtc tatttcgttc atccatagtt gcctgactcc
     2881 ccgtcgtgta gataactacg atacgggagg gcttaccatc tggccccagt gctgcaatga
     2941 taccgcgaga cccacgctca ccggctccag atttatcagc aataaaccag ccagccggaa
     3001 gggccgagcg cagaagtggt cctgcaactt tatccgcctc catccagtct attaattgtt
     3061 gccgggaagc tagagtaagt agttcgccag ttaatagttt gcgcaacgtt gttgccattg
     3121 ctacaggcat cgtggtgtca cgctcgtcgt ttggtatggc ttcattcagc tccggttccc
     3181 aacgatcaag gcgagttaca tgatccccca tgttgtgcaa aaaagcggtt agctccttcg
     3241 gtcctccgat cgttgtcaga agtaagttgg ccgcagtgtt atcactcatg gttatggcag
     3301 cactgcataa ttctcttact gtcatgccat ccgtaagatg cttttctgtg actggtgagt
     3361 actcaaccaa gtcattctga gaatagtgta tgcggcgacc gagttgctct tgcccggcgt
     3421 caatacggga taataccgcg ccacatagca gaactttaaa agtgctcatc attggaaaac
     3481 gttcttcggg gcgaaaactc tcaaggatct taccgctgtt gagatccagt tcgatgtaac
     3541 ccactcgtgc acccaactga tcttcagcat cttttacttt caccagcgtt tctgggtgag
     3601 caaaaacagg aaggcaaaat gccgcaaaaa agggaataag ggcgacacgg aaatgttgaa
     3661 tactcatact cttccttttt caatattatt gaagcattta tcagggttat tgtctcatga
     3721 gcggatacat atttgaatgt atttagaaaa ataaacaaat aggggttccg cgcacatttc
     3781 cccgaaaagt gccacctgac gtctaagaaa ccattattat catgacatta acctataaaa
     3841 ataggcgtat cacgaggccc tttcgtctcg cgcgtttcgg tgatgacggt gaaaacctct
     3901 gacacatgca gctcccggag acggtcacag cttgtctgta agcggatgcc gggagcagac
     3961 aagcccgtca gggcgcgtca gcgggtgttg gcgggtgtcg gggctggctt aactatgcgg
     4021 catcagagca gattgtactg agagtgcacc atatggacat attgtcgtta gaacgcggct
     4081 acaattaata cataacctta tgtatcatac acatacg
//
