[The description below was written by a language model from this plasmid's Addgene catalogue record and the feature table of its GenBank file.]
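Description:
pMaCTag-P29 is a 4.1 kb PCR template plasmid built on the pFA6a backbone. It is not meant to be expressed directly; it serves as the source of a cassette for C-terminal tagging of endogenous mammalian genes with the Strep-tag II peptide, in the CRISPR-Cas12a-assisted PCR tagging approach. It is propagated in E. coli as a high-copy plasmid through a ColE1/pUC-type origin and is selected with ampicillin through the bla gene. SP6 and T7 phage promoters flank the cassette and mainly serve as sequencing primer sites.

The cassette begins with the short, promoterless Strep-tag II coding sequence, which encodes a peptide that binds Strep-Tactin. An SV40 polyadenylation signal follows it, so that after in-frame integration the tagged gene is driven by its own chromosomal promoter and terminated by the supplied poly(A). Downstream, an SV40 enhancer/early promoter, which contains the SV40 origin, and a bGH poly(A) signal bracket an unannotated stretch of about 600 bp. This stretch presumably carries the puromycin resistance gene listed as the selectable marker, although neither feature table labels it.

A human U6 Pol III promoter sits at the end of the cassette. In this tagging scheme, the gene-specific reverse tagging oligo is expected to add a Cas12a crRNA behind that promoter, so the PCR product both directs cleavage of the target locus and provides the homology-flanked donor. Two loxP sites enclose the marker and U6 segment, which should allow Cre-mediated removal after selection and leave the tag and SV40 poly(A) in place. The two GenBank records hold the same feature set and differ only in a 17 bp shift of the numbering origin.
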