Addgene plasmid #120040: pMaCTag-P29
Purpose: Template for C-terminal PCR tagging of mammalian genes (Puromycin selection) with Strep-II
Depositing lab: Michael Knop. Depositing organization: Universitaet Heidelberg. Publication: CRISPR-Cas12a-assisted PCR tagging of mammalian genes. Fueller J, Herbst K, Meurer M, Gubicza K, Kurtulmus B, Knopf JD, Kirrmaier D, Buchmuller BC, Pereira G, Lemberg MK, Knop M. J Cell Biol. 2020 Jun 1;219(6). pii: 151766. doi: 10.1083/jcb.201910210. PubMed 32406907.
Backbone
  Vector backbone: pFA6a
  Backbone size w/o insert (bp): 2412
  Vector type: PCR Template
  Selectable markers: Puromycin
Growth in bacteria
  Bacterial resistance: Ampicillin, 100 μg/mL
  Growth temperature: 37°C
  Growth strain: DH5alpha
  Copy number: High Copy
Gene/Insert
  Gene/Insert name: Strep-II
  Species: H. sapiens (human)
  Promoter: None
  Tag / fusion protein: Strep-II (C terminal on backbone)
  Cloning method: Restriction Enzyme; 5′ cloning site BamHI (not destroyed); 3′ cloning site SpeI (not destroyed)
  Sequencing primers: 5′ SP6; 3′ AAACCACAACTAGAATGCAGTG
Terms and licenses: Academic/Nonprofit Terms; Industry Terms: Not Available to Industry
Depositor comments: Template plasmid for C-terminal PCR tagging of mammalian genes. For M1 and M2 tagging oligo design please visit www.pcr-tagging.com Please visit https://www.biorxiv.org/content/early/2018/11/20/473876 for BioRxiv preprint
How to cite: pMaCTag-P29 was a gift from Michael Knop (Addgene plasmid # 120040 ; http://n2t.net/addgene:120040 ; RRID:Addgene_120040)
